Addgene plasmid #123722: MTK3_006
Purpose: Encodes human histone H2B as a Type 3 part to be used in the MTK system
Depositing lab: Hana El-Samad. Depositing organization: University of California, San Francisco (UCSF). Publication: A Toolkit for Rapid Modular Construction of Biological Circuits in Mammalian Cells. Fonseca JP, Bonny AR, Kumar GR, Ng AH, Town J, Wu QC, Aslankoohi E, Chen SY, Dods G, Harrigan P, Osimiri LC, Kistler AL, El-Samad H. ACS Synth Biol. 2019 Nov 15;8(11):2593-2606. doi: 10.1021/acssynbio.9b00322. Epub 2019 Nov 5. PubMed 31686495.
Backbone
  Vector backbone: MTK0_027
  Vector type: Mammalian Expression
Growth in bacteria
  Bacterial resistance: Chloramphenicol, 25 μg/mL
  Growth temperature: 37°C
  Growth strain: DH5alpha
  Copy number: Unknown
Gene/Insert
  Gene/Insert name: H2B
  Species: H. sapiens (human)
  Cloning method: Restriction Enzyme; 5′ cloning site BsmBI (destroyed during cloning); 3′ cloning site BsmBI (destroyed during cloning)
Terms and licenses: Academic/Nonprofit Terms; Industry Terms: Not Available to Industry
Depositor comments: Type 3 parts are generally reserved for coding sequences in the MTK. Please visit https://www.biorxiv.org/content/10.1101/506188v2 for BioRxiv preprint
How to cite: MTK3_006 was a gift from Hana El-Samad (Addgene plasmid # 123722 ; http://n2t.net/addgene:123722 ; RRID:Addgene_123722)
