[The description below was written by a language model from this plasmid's Addgene catalogue record and pLannotate feature annotations shown in this document.]
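Description:
MTK3_006 is a small (about 2 kb) part plasmid from the Mammalian Toolkit (MTK), a hierarchical modular cloning system for assembling genetic circuits for mammalian cells. It is built on the MTK0_027 part-entry backbone and, although catalogued as a mammalian expression vector, it functions as a storage and donor plasmid rather than a stand-alone expression construct. The annotated features show no mammalian promoter, polyadenylation signal or mammalian selection marker. Propagation in E. coli relies on a high-copy ColE1/pUC-type origin of replication. Selection is by chloramphenicol resistance, provided by the cat gene under its native promoter and followed by a phage lambda t0 transcription terminator.

The payload is the coding sequence of human histone H2B (annotated as HIST1H2BJ), domesticated as a "Type 3" part, the position the toolkit generally reserves for coding sequences. The insert was introduced into the backbone using BsmBI sites that were destroyed in the process, as is typical for Golden Gate-style part domestication. In such schemes the stored part is later released by a Type IIS enzyme with defined overhangs and joined in a fixed order with promoter, terminator and other part types to form a complete transcriptional unit. The specific enzyme and overhangs for that step are not given in the record.

H2B is a core nucleosome component that is often fused to fluorescent proteins to label chromatin and mark nuclei. This part could plausibly serve as such a nuclear-localising fusion partner, although the record states only that it supplies H2B as a Type 3 part for MTK assemblies.
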