Features (pLannotate 1.2.2; 5 found; start..end, strand, type, name):
    577..954     +  CDS            H2B: human histone H2B; HIST1H2BJ
    974..1008    -  terminator     lambda t0 terminator: minimal transcription terminator from phage lambda (Scholtissek and Grosse, 1987)
   1082..1738    -  CDS            cat: CAT_ECOLX - Experimental evidence at protein level: Swiss-Prot protein existence level 1. This enzyme is an effector of chloramphenicol resistance in bacteria. From Escherichia coli. This protein is used as a marker in many commonly used cloning vectors, such as pACYC184.
   1739..1836    -  promoter       cat promoter: promoter of the E. coli cat gene encoding chloramphenicol acetyltransferase
   1920..465     +  rep_origin     ori (across the origin): high-copy-number ColE1/pMB1/pBR322/pUC origin of replication
>Addgene plasmid #123722 | MTK3_006 | addgene full sequence | sequence record 248655 | Addgene NGS Result
AGAGCGCAGATACCAAATACTGTTCTTCTAGTGTAGCCGTAGTTAGGCCACCACTTCAAGAACTCTGTAG
CACCGCCTACATACCTCGCTCTGCTAATCCTGTTACCAGTGGCTGCTGCCAGTGGCGATAAGTCGTGTCT
TACCGGGTTGGACTCAAGACGATAGTTACCGGATAAGGCGCAGCGGTCGGGCTGAACGGGGGGTTCGTGC
ACACAGCCCAGCTTGGAGCGAACGACCTACACCGAACTGAGATACCTACAGCGTGAGCTATGAGAAAGCG
CCACGCTTCCCGAAGGGAGAAAGGCGGACAGGTATCCGGTAAGCGGCAGGGTCGGAACAGGAGAGCGCAC
GAGGGAGCTTCCAGGGGGAAACGCCTGGTATCTTTATAGTCCTGTCGGGTTTCGCCACCTCTGACTTGAG
CGTCGATTTTTGTGATGCTCGTCAGGGGGGCGGAGCCTATGGAAAAACGCCAGCAACGCGGCCTTTTTAC
GGTTCCTGGCCTTTTGCTGGCCTTTTGCTCACATGTTCTTTCCTGCGTTATCCCCTGATTCTGTGGATAA
CCGTAGTCGGTCTCATATGCCAGAGCCAGCGAAGTCTGCTCCCGCCCCGAAAAAGGGCTCCAAGAAGGCG
GTGACTAAGGCGCAGAAGAAAGGCGGCAAGAAGCGCAAGCGCAGCCGCAAGGAGAGCTATTCCATCTATG
TGTACAAGGTTCTGAAGCAGGTCCACCCTGACACCGGCATTTCGTCCAAGGCCATGGGCATCATGAATTC
GTTTGTGAACGACATTTTCGAGCGCATCGCAGGTGAGGCTTCCCGCCTGGCGCATTACAACAAGCGCTCG
ACCATCACCTCCAGGGAGATCCAGACGGCCGTGCGCCTGCTGCTGCCTGGGGAGTTGGCCAAGCACGCCG
TGTCCGAGGGTACTAAGGCCATCACCAAGTACACCAGCGCTAAGGGATCCTGAGACCAGACCAATAAAAA
ACGCCCGGCGGCAACCGAGCGTTCTGAACAAATCCAGATGGAGTTCTGAGGTCATTACTGGATCTATCAA
CAGGAGTCCAAGCGAGCTCGATATCAAATTACGCCCCGCCCTGCCACTCATCGCAGTACTGTTGTAATTC
ATTAAGCATTCTGCCGACATGGAAGCCATCACAAACGGCATGATGAACCTGAATCGCCAGCGGCATCAGC
ACCTTGTCGCCTTGCGTATAATATTTGCCCATGGTGAAAACGGGGGCGAAGAAGTTGTCCATATTGGCCA
CGTTTAAATCAAAACTGGTGAAACTCACCCAGGGATTGGCTGAAACGAAAAACATATTCTCAATAAACCC
TTTAGGGAAATAGGCCAGGTTTTCACCGTAACACGCCACATCTTGCGAATATATGTGTAGAAACTGCCGG
AAATCGTCGTGGTATTCACTCCAGAGCGATGAAAACGTTTCAGTTTGCTCATGGAAAACGGTGTAACAAG
GGTGAACACTATCCCATATCACCAGCTCACCGTCTTTCATTGCCATACGAAATTCCGGATGAGCATTCAT
CAGGCGGGCAAGAATGTGAATAAAGGCCGGATAAAACTTGTGCTTATTTTTCTTTACGGTCTTTAAAAAG
GCCGTAATATCCAGCTGAACGGTCTGGTTATAGGTACATTGAGCAACTGACTGAAATGCCTCAAAATGTT
CTTTACGATGCCATTGGGATATATCAACGGTGGTATATCCAGTGATTTTTTTCTCCATTTTAGCTTCCTT
AGCTCCTGAAAATCTCGATAACTCAAAAAATACGCCCGGTAGTGATCTTATTTCATTATGGTGAAAGTTG
GAACCTCTTACGTGCCCGATCAATCATGACCAAAATCCCTTAACGTGAGTTTTCGTTCCACTGAGCGTCA
GACCCCGTAGAAAAGATCAAAGGATCTTCTTGAGATCCTTTTTTTCTGCGCGTAATCTGCTGCTTGCAAA
CAAAAAAACCACCGCTACCAGCGGTGGTTTGTTTGCCGGATCAAGAGCTACCAACTCTTTTTCCGAAGGT
AACTGGCTTCAGC
